>Addgene plasmid #169044 | pDestTol2CG2-mnx1:mCherry-PA-Rac1 | addgene full sequence | sequence record 341827 | Addgene NGS Result
CCACCTAAATTGTAAGCGTTAATATTTTGTTAAAATTCGCGTTAAATTTTTGTTAAATCAGCTCATTTTT
TAACCAATAGGCCGAAATCGGCAAAATCCCTTATAAATCAAAAGAATAGACCGAGATAGGGT
[37 nt withheld, positions 133-169]
AAAGAACGTGGACTCCAACGTCAAAGG
[49 nt withheld, positions 197-245]
T
[86 nt withheld, positions 247-332]
GCTGGCTAAGAACTCATCAGCCTCCCCGGTCCATCTACCCACGTACCAATGCACCAATTGGCCACAATGA
CGGCTACTACATGGTGCCATTCCTTCCTCTTTATAGGAATGGAGACTACCTCCTGTCCAACAATGCTCTT
GGATACGAGTACGCCTACCTGTTGGACCCAGGTCATTGCACAACACCAGAAATGCCCTCTGATCTGCAAA
AGACGTGAATATCTGTTCAGACACCCATATCCACTCTGTTCCACACAGGTCAGAGGTTTGTCCAGGAGTT
CTTGACAGAGGTGTAAAAAGTACTCAAAAATTTTACTCAAGTGAAAGTACAAGTACTTAGGGAAAATTTT
ACTCAATTAAAAGTAAAAGTATCTGGCTAGAATCTTACTTGAGTAAAAGTAAAAAAGTACTCCATTAAAA
TTGTACTTGAGTATTAAGGAAGTAAAAGTAAAAGCAAGAAAGAAAACTAGAGATTCTTGTTTAAGCTTTT
AATCTCAAAAAACATTAAATGAAATGCATACAAGGTTTTATCCTGCTTTAGAACTGTTTGTATTTAATTA
TCAAACTATAAGACAGACAATCTAATGCCAGTACACGCTACTCAAAGTTGTAAAACCTCAGATTTAACTT
CAGTAGAAGCTGATTCTCAAAATTGTTAGTGTCAAGCCTAGCTCTTTTGGGGCTGAAAAGCAATCCTGCA
GTGCTGAAAAGCCTCTCACAGGCAGCCGATGCGGGAAGAGGTGTATTAGTCTTGATAGAGAGGCTGCAAA
TAGCAGGAAACGTGAGCAGAGACTCCCTGGTGTCTGAAACACAGGCCAGATGGGCCCTCGAGCAGGAAAC
AGCTATGACCATGATTACGCCAAGCTATCAACTTTGTATAGAAAAGTTGGCTCCGAATTCGCCCTTTCCT
CGAGAGTGGTTAGCTGATGAATTGAGGAAAACTAATCCGCTTTATTGGTAGACAGGTTAAGGGCAACAGA
GTGTCAATAATTCTCTCCCTGACCTCTTTCTCCATTAGCTTAAAGAGGCTTATAAGAGGGCATGCCGAGA
GTGGTTAGCTGATGAATTGAGGAAAACTAATCCGCTTTATTGGTAGACAGGTTAAGGGCAACAGAGTGTC
AATAATTCTCTCCCTGACCTCTTTCTCCATTAGCTTAAAGAGGCTTATAAGAGGCCTAGGCGAGAGTGGT
TAGCTGATGAATTGAGGAAAACTAATCCGCTTTATTGGTAGACAGGTTAAGGGCAACAGAGTGTCAATAA
TTCTCTCCCTGACCTCTTTCTCCATTAGCTTAAAGAGGCTTATAAGAGGAAGCTTGTAAGGGCGAATTCG
ACCCAAGTTTGTACAAAAAAGCAGGCTCCGCGGCCAATCTGCTCAGAGAGGACAGAGTGGGCAGGAGCCA
GCATTGGGTATATAAAGCTGAGCAGGGTCAGTTGCTTCTTACGTTTGCTTCTGAGTCTGTTGTGTTGACT
TGCAACCTCAGAAACAGACATCCGCCCCCTTCACCATGGCACACCATCACCACCATCACGGATCTGTGAG
CAAGGGCGAGGAGGATAACATGGCCATCATCAAGGAGTTCATGCGCTTCAAGGTGCACATGGAGGGCTCC
GTGAACGGCCACGAGTTCGAGATCGAGGGCGAGGGCGAGGGCCGCCCCTACGAGGGCACCCAGACCGCCA
AGCTGAAGGTGACCAAGGGTGGCCCCCTGCCCTTCGCCTGGGACATCCTGTCCCCTCAGTTCATGTACGG
CTCCAAGGCCTACGTGAAGCACCCCGCCGACATCCCCGACTACTTGAAGCTGTCCTTCCCCGAGGGCTTC
AAGTGGGAGCGCGTGATGAACTTCGAGGACGGCGGCGTGGTGACCGTGACCCAGGACTCCTCCCTGCAGG
ACGGCGAGTTCATCTACAAGGTGAAGCTGCGCGGCACCAACTTCCCCTCCGACGGCCCCGTAATGCAGAA
GAAGACCATGGGCTGGGAGGCCTCCTCCGAGCGGATGTACCCCGAGGACGGCGCCCTGAAGGGCGAGATC
AAGCAGAGGCTGAAGCTGAAGGACGGCGGCCACTACGACGCTGAGGTCAAGACCACCTACAAGGCCAAGA
AGCCCGTGCAGCTGCCCGGCGCCTACAACGTCAACATCAAGTTGGACATCACCTCCCACAACGAGGACTA
CACCATCGTGGAACAGTACGAACGCGCCGAGGGCCGCCACTCCACCGGCGGCATGGACGAGCTGTACAAG
GGATCCTTGGCTACTACACTTGAACGTATTGAGAAGAACTTTGTCATTACTGACCCAAGATTGCCAGATA
ATCCCATTATATTCGCGTCCGATAGTTTCTTGCAGTTGACAGAATATAGCCGTGAAGAAATTTTGGGAAG
AAACTGCAGGTTTCTACAAGGTCCTGAAACTGATCGCGCGACAGTGAGAAAAATTAGAGATGCCATAGAT
AACCAAACAGAGGTCACTGTTCAGCTGATTAATTATACAAAGAGTGGTAAAAAGTTCTGGAACCTCTTTC
ACTTGCAGCCTATGCGAGATCAGAAGGGAGATGTCCAGTACTTTATTGGGGTTCAGAAGGATGGAACTGA
GCATGTCCGAGATGCTGCCGAGAGAGAGGGAGTCATGGAGATTAAGAAAACTGCAGAAAATATTGATGAG
GCGGCAAAAGAACTTATCAAGTGTGTGGTGGTGGGAGACGGAGCTGTAGGTAAAACTTGCCTACTGATCA
GTTACACAACCAATGCATTTCCTGGAGAATATATCCCTACTGTCTTTGACAATTATTCTGCCAATGTTAT
GGTAGATGGAAAACCGGTGAATCTGGGCTTATGGGATACAGCTGGACTAGAAGATTATGACAGATTACGC
CCCCTATCCTATCCGCAAACAGATGTGTTCTTAATTTGCTTTTCCCTTGTGAGTCCTGCATCATTCCACC
ACGTCCGTGCAAAGTGGTATCCTGAGGTGCGGCACCACTGTCCCAACACTCCCATCATCCTAGTGGGAAC
TAAACTTGATCTTAGGGATGATAAAGACACGATCGAGAAACTGAAGGAGAAGAAGCTGACTCCCATCACC
TATCCGCAGGGTCTAGCCATGGCTAAGGAGATTGGTGCTGTAAAATACCTGGAGTGCTCGGCGCTCACAC
AGCGAGGCCTCAAGACAGTGTTTGACGAAGCGATCCGAGCAGTCCTCTGCCCGCCTCCCGTGAAGAAGAG
GAAGAGAAAATGCCTGCTGTTGTAAAAGGGTGGGCGCGCCGACCCAGCTTTCTTGTACAAAGTGGGGGAT
CCAGACATGATAAGATACATTGATGAGTTTGGACAAACCACAACTAGAATGCAGTGAAAAAAATGCTTTA
TTTGTGAAATTTGTGATGCTATTGCTTTATTTGTAACCATTATAAGCTGCAATAAACAAGTTAACAACAA
CAATTGCATTCATTTTATGTTTCAGGTTCAGGGGGAGGTGTGGGAGGTTTTTTCCAACTTTATTATACAT
AGTTGATAATTCACTGGCCGTCGTTTTACGGTACCATCGATGATGATCCAGACATGATAAGATACATTGA
TGAGTTTGGACAAACCACAACTAGAATGCAGTGAAAAAAATGCTTTATTTGTGAAATTTGTGATGCTATT
GCTTTATTTGTAACCATTATAAGCTGCAATAAACAAGTTAACAACAACAATTGCATTCATTTTATGTTTC
AGGTTCAGGGGGAGGTGTGGGAGGTTTTTTAAAGCAAGTAAAACCTCTACAAATGTGGTATGGCTGATTA
TGATCCTCTAGATCAGATCTCTTGTTTATTGCAGCTTATAATGGTTACAAATAAAGCAATAGCATCACAA
ATTTCACAAATAAAGCATTTTTTTCACTGCATTCTAGTTGTGGTTTGTCCAAACTCATCAATGTATCTTA
TCATGTCTGGATCTACGTAATACGACTCACTATAGTTCTAGAGGCTCGAGAGGGGCCGCTTTACTTGTAC
AGCTCGTCCATGCCGAGAGTGATCCCGGCGGCGGTCACGAACTCCAGCAGGACCATGTGATCGCGCTTCT
CGTTGGGGTCTTTGCTCAGGGCGGACTGGGTGCTCAGGTAGTGGTTGTCGGGCAGCAGCACGGGGCCGTC
GCCGATGGGGGTGTTCTGCTGGTAGTGGTCGGCGAGCTGCACGCTGCCGTCCTCGATGTTGTGGCGGATC
TTGAAGTTCACCTTGATGCCGTTCTTCTGCTTGTCGGCCATGATATAGACGTTGTGGCTGTTGTAGTTGT
ACTCCAGCTTGTGCCCCAGGATGTTGCCGTCCTCCTTGAAGTCGATGCCCTTCAGCTCGATGCGGTTCAC
CAGGGTGTCGCCCTCGAACTTCACCTCGGCGCGGGTCTTGTAGTTGCCGTCGTCCTTGAAGAAGATGGTG
CGCTCCTGGACGTAGCCTTCGGGCATGGCGGACTTGAAGAAGTCGTGCTGCTTCATGTGGTCGGGGTAGC
GGCTGAAGCACTGCACGCCGTAGGTCAGGGTGGTCACGAGGGTGGGCCAGGGCACGGGCAGCTTGCCGGT
GGTGCAGATGAACTTCAGGGTCAGCTTGCCGTAGGTGGCATCGCCCTCGCCCTCGCCGGACACGCTGAAC
TTGTGGCCGTTTACGTCGCCGTCCAGCTCGACCAGGATGGGCACCACCCCGGTGAACAGCTCCTCGCCCT
TGCTCACCATGGTCACTGTCTGCTTTGCTGTTGGTCTGGGCTCCTGGGTCACTGGCTTACTAATGGAGTC
TTTATGTATGAGGACTCTTATCAATTGTTCTTCTATAAAGGTCTGCAGTGTTTCTGTTCGTCCCCTACAT
GGACACCCAGAGCCTCCTAAATACAGGAGCCCTGATAACTGCACAAGTGCTCAGATTCCAGCAGGGTGGA
AAATGAGATAAAGTGTGCAGATGGGGAGGGGGACGTGAATGAGAGATTTGAGGGATGAAAAGGATGGATG
AACGCATTGAAAATAGCCCCTTTCACAAAATAATACCAGTAAATTGTCATATAATTAATGACCAGACCTT
TACCTGTAAATGATGTGATGTTCATATACAGAAGAATGCCAACAATTTACAGATGATTTTACAAATTCTT
AATTTTCCTTTTCTAAATGGATTTGTTCACACATTATCTCTTCAAAGCAATTGAATTTTCTGGAAAAGAT
TGGCTGTGTGTGTAAAAGGTGCTACTGAGGAATTTAATGTGACATGGAATGAAGCAAACAGCAGCCTAAG
ACAGGATGGCAGGAAAAATGTCACATGTTTAAAATAAGAGTGAAACCAACGACCTGGACTTATAGAGACT
GTGTGTCCTTAGGCAAAGCTCTTGTACAAACAGTGCTTGTGACTGTGAAATTCGGGGTTTGCCTGGATTG
TGTTAAATGTGTGCTTGGATGTATCATAAAAAAGAATCGGTTCTCTGTATTTGACATTTTCTGTAATTTA
TCTAAAGTTACAACTGGCTATGCCTGATTTTTATCACTATTGAATCAATCATTTTAAAGAATGTTAAGTC
TGCTGATTTGGAGAGCTCATTTACATTTATTTTGAATGTCTCTTATTTAACACAACTGATTTAAGCTTTA
GATCTGCGAAGATACGGCCACGGGTGCTCTTGATCCTGTGGCTGATTTTGGACTGTGCTGCTCGCAGCTG
CTGATGAATCACATACTTCCTCCATTTTCTTCCACTGATTGACTGTTATAATTTCCCTAATTTCCAGGTC
AAGGTGCTGTGCATTGTGGTAATAGATGTGACATGACGTCACTTCCAAAGGACCAATGAACATGTCTGAC
CAATTTCATATAATGTGAAAACGATTTTCATAGGCAGAATAAATAACATTTAAATTAAACTGGGCATCAG
CGCAATTCAATTGGTTTGGTAATAGCAAGGGAAAATAGAATGAAGTGATCTCCAAAAAATAAGTACTTTT
TGACTGTAAATAAAATTGTAAGGAGTAAAAAGTACTTTTTTTTCTAAAAAAATGTAATTAAGTAAAAGTA
AAAGTATTGATTTTTAATTGTACTCAAGTAAAGTAAAAATCCCCAAAAATAATACTTAAGTACAGTAATC
AAGTAAAATTACTCAAGTACTTTACACCTCTGGTTCTTGACCCCCTACCTTCAGCAAGCCCAGCAGATCC
ACTAGTTCTAGAGCGGCCGCCACCGCGGTGGAGCTCCAGCTTTTGTTCCCTTTAGTGAGGGTTAATTGCG
CGCTTGGCGTAATCATGGTCATAGCTGTTTCCTGTGTGAAATTGTTATCCGCTCACAATTCCACACAACA
TACGAGCCGGAAGCATAAAGTGTAAAGCCTGGGGTGCCTAATGAGTGAGCTAACTCACATTAATTGCGTT
GCGCTCACTGCCCGCTTTCCAGTCGGGAAACCTGTCGTGCCAGCTGCATTAATGAATCGGCCAACGCGCG
GGGAGAGGCGGTTTGCGTATTGGGCGCTCTTCCGCTTCCTCGCTCACTGACTCGCTGCGCTCGGTCGTTC
GGCTGCGGCGAGCGGTATCAGCTCACTCAAAGGCGGTAATACGGTTATCCACAGAATCAGGGGATAACGC
AGGAAAGAACATGTGAGCAAAAGGCCAGCAAAAGGCCAGGAACCGTAAAAAGGCCGCGTTGCTGGCGTTT
TTCCATAGGCTCCGCCCCCCTGACGAGCATCACAAAAATCGACGCTCAAGTCAGAGGTGGCGAAACCCGA
CAGGACTATAAAGATACCAGGCGTTTCCCCCTGGAAGCTCCCTCGTGCGCTCTCCTGTTCCGACCCTGCC
GCTTACCGGATACCTGTCCGCCTTTCTCCCTTCGGGAAGCGTGGCGCTTTCTCATAGCTCACGCTGTAGG
TATCTCAGTTCGGTGTAGGTCGTTCGCTCCAAGCTGGGCTGTGTGCACGAACCCCCCGTTCAGCCCGACC
GCTGCGCCTTATCCGGTAACTATCGTCTTGAGTCCAACCCGGTAAGACACGACTTATCGCCACTGGCAGC
AGCCACTGGTAACAGGATTAGCAGAGCGAGGTATGTAGGCGGTGCTACAGAGTTCTTGAAGTGGTGGCCT
AACTACGGCTACACTAGAAGAACAGTATTTGGTATCTGCGCTCTGCTGAAGCCAGTTACCTTCGGAAAAA
GAGTTGGTAGCTCTTGATCCGGCAAACAAACCACCGCTGGTAGCGGTGGTTTTTTTGTTTGCAAGCAGCA
GATTACGCGCAGAAAAAAAGGATCTCAAGAAGATCCTTTGATCTTTTCTACGGGGTCTGACGCTCAGTGG
AACGAAAACTCACGTTAAGGCATTTTGGTCATGAGATTATCAAAAAGGATCTTCACCTAGATCCTTTTAA
ATTAAAAATGAAGTTTTAAATCAATCTAAAGTATATATGAGTAAACTTGGTCTGACAGTTACCAATGCTT
AATCAGTGAGGCACCTATCTCAGCGATCTGTCTATTTCGTTCATCCATAGTTGCCTGACTCCCCGTCGTG
TAGATAACTACGATACGGGAGGGCTTACCATCTGGCCCCAGTGCTGCAATGATACCGCGAGACCCACGCT
CACCGGCTCCAGATTTATCAGCAATAAACCAGCCAGCCGGAAGGGCCGAGCGCAGAAGTGGTCCTGCAAC
TTTATCCGCCTCCATCCAGTCTATTAATTGTTGCCGGGAAGCTAGAGTAAGTAGTTCGCCAGTTAATAGT
TTGCGCAACGTTGTTGCCATTGCTACAGGCATCGTGGTGTCACGCTCGTCGTTTGGTATGGCTTCATTCA
GCTCCGGTTCCCAACGATCAAGGCGAGTTACATGATCCCCCATGTTGTGCAAAAAAGCGGTTAGCTCCTT
CGGTCCTCCGATCGTTGTCAGAAGTAAGTTGGCCGCAGTGTTATCACTCATGGTTATGGCAGCACTGCAT
AATTCTCTTACTGTCATGCCATCCGTAAGATGCTTTTCTGTGACTGGTGAGTACTCAACCAAGTCATTCT
GAGAATAGTGTATGCGGCGACCGAGTTGCTCTTGCCCGGCGTCAATACGGGATAATACCGCGCCACATAG
CAGAACTTTAAAAGTGCTCATCATTGGAAAACGTTCTTCGGGGCGAAAACTCTCAAGGATCTTACCGCTG
TTGAGATCCAGTTCGATGTAACCCACTCGTGCACCCAACTGATCTTCAGCATCTTTTACTTTCACCAGCG
TTTCTGGGTGAGCAAAAACAGGAAGGCAAAATGCCGCAAAAAAGGGAATAAGGGCGACACGGAAATGTTG
AATACTCATACTCTTCCTTTTTCAATATTATTGAAGCATTTATCAGGGTTATTGTCTCATGAGCGGATAC
ATATTTGAATGTATTTAGAAAAATAAACAAATAGGGGTTCCGCGCACATTTCCCCGAAAAGTG
Features (pLannotate 1.2.2; 25 found; start..end, strand, type, name):
      7..332     -  rep_origin     M13 ori (fragment) (sequence partly withheld): M13 bacteriophage origin of replication; arrow indicates direction of (+) strand synthesis
    335..619     +  CDS            tyr (fragment): TYRO_ORYLA - Also known as tyro. Experimental evidence at transcript level: Swiss-Prot protein existence level 2. This is a copper-containing oxidase that functions in the formation of pigments such as melanins and other polyphenolic compounds. From Oryzias latipes (Japanese rice fish) (Japanese killifish).
   1201..1221    +  protein_bind   attB4: mutant version of attB; core recombination site for the Gateway® BP reaction BP Clonase™
   1666..1686    +  protein_bind   attB1: mutant version of attB; core recombination site for the Gateway® BP reaction BP Clonase™
   1868..2572    +  CDS            mCherry: mCherry is a basic (constitutively fluorescent) red fluorescent protein published in 2004, derived from Discosoma sp.. It is reported to be a very rapidly-maturing monomer with low acid sensitivity.
   2600..2929    +  CDS            SH3: SH3 is a basic (constitutively fluorescent) cyan fluorescent protein published in 2019, derived from Arabidopsis thaliana. It requires the cofactor flavin for fluorescence.
   3008..3577    +  CDS            Rac1 (Q61L): constitutively active mutant of human Rac family small GTPase 1
   3597..3617    -  protein_bind   attB2: mutant version of attB; core recombination site for the Gateway® BP reaction BP Clonase™
   3620..3754    -  polyA_signal   SV40 poly(A) signal: SV40 polyadenylation signal
   3817..3837    -  protein_bind   attB3: mutant version of attB; core recombination site for the Gateway® BP reaction BP Clonase™
   3841..3861    +  CDS            lacZα (fragment): LacZα fragment of β-galactosidase; lacZ fragment
   3877..4011    -  polyA_signal   SV40 poly(A) signal: SV40 polyadenylation signal
   4034..4117    -  CDS            large T antigen (fragment): large T antigen from SV40 (simian virus 40)
   4133..4265    +  polyA_signal   SV40 poly(A) signal: SV40 polyadenylation signal
   4270..4287    +  promoter       T7 promoter (fragment): promoter for bacteriophage T7 RNA polymerase
   4313..5032    -  CDS            EGFP: the original enhanced GFP (Yang et al., 1996) mammalian codon-optimized
   6488..6528    -  misc_feature   MCS (fragment): pBluescript multiple cloning site
   6541..6559    -  promoter       T3 promoter: promoter for bacteriophage T3 RNA polymerase
   6604..6620    -  protein_bind   lac operator: The lac repressor binds to the lac operator to inhibit transcription in E. coli. This inhibition can be relieved by adding lactose or isopropyl-β-D-thiogalactopyranoside (IPTG). lac repressor encoded by lacI
   6628..6658    -  promoter       lac promoter: promoter for the E. coli lac operon
   6673..6694    -  protein_bind   CAP binding site: CAP binding activates transcription in the presence of cAMP. E. coli catabolite activator protein
   6707..6799    -  CDS            lacI (fragment): lac repressor; lacI; The lac repressor binds to the lac operator to inhibit transcription in E. coli. This inhibition can be relieved by adding lactose or isopropyl-β-D-thiogalactopyranoside (IPTG).
   6982..7570    -  rep_origin     ori: high-copy-number ColE1/pMB1/pBR322/pUC origin of replication
   7741..8601    -  CDS            AmpR: β-lactamase; bla; confers resistance to ampicillin, carbenicillin, and related antibiotics
   8602..8706    -  promoter       AmpR promoter: bla
