[The description below was written by a language model from this plasmid's Addgene catalogue record and pLannotate feature annotations shown in this document.]
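Description:
pDestTol2CG2-mnx1:mCherry-PA-Rac1 is a zebrafish transgenesis plasmid assembled by multisite Gateway recombination into the pDestTol2CG2 destination backbone (the catalogue lists the vector type as mammalian expression, but the stated purpose is zebrafish transgenesis). It is propagated in E. coli through a high-copy ColE1/pUC origin with ampicillin selection from the AmpR (β-lactamase) cassette. It also retains pBluescript-derived remnants such as an M13/f1 origin fragment, lac promoter/operator elements and a T3 promoter. The "tyr" fragment from medaka that flanks the cassette is most plausibly an automated match to Tol2 transposon arm sequence, although Tol2 ends are not explicitly annotated.

The payload lies between attB4 and attB3 sites. The attB4–attB1 interval holds the 5′ regulatory element, which the record describes as three tandem repeats of the mnx1 enhancer for expression in spinal motor neurons. Between attB1 and attB2 is the coding fusion: mCherry (the record also lists an N-terminal 6xHis tag) joined to photoactivatable Rac1. PA-Rac1 consists of the oat phototropin LOV2 domain, carrying L514K and L531K mutations that reduce background activation, fused to human Rac1 starting at Ile4 with Q61L, E91H and N92H. The feature labelled "SH3" fluorescent protein is likely the annotation tool's match to this flavin-binding LOV domain. In PA-Rac1 designs, the LOV domain occludes the constitutively active GTPase in the dark and releases it under blue light. An SV40 poly(A) signal follows between attB2 and attB3.

A separate, oppositely oriented EGFP cassette with its own SV40 poly(A) serves as a transgenesis marker. Its promoter is not annotated. The construct allows red-fluorescent visualisation and light-controlled Rac1 activation in motor neurons, as in the optogenetic axon guidance work of the associated publication.
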