Addgene plasmid #169044: pDestTol2CG2-mnx1:mCherry-PA-Rac1
Purpose: Destination transgenesis vector for expressing mCherry fused with an optimized photoactivatable Rac1 protein in zebrafish spinal motor neurons using 3 tandem repeats of the mnx1 enhancer.
Depositing lab: Paola Arlotta. Publication: Long-Range Optogenetic Control of Axon Guidance Overcomes Developmental Boundaries and Defects. Harris JM, Wang AY, Boulanger-Weill J, Santoriello C, Foianini S, Lichtman JW, Zon LI, Arlotta P. Dev Cell. 2020 Jun 8;53(5):577-588.e7. doi: 10.1016/j.devcel.2020.05.009. PubMed 32516597.
Backbone
  Vector backbone: pDestTol2CG2
  Backbone manufacturer: Chi-Bin Chien lab
  Backbone size w/o insert (bp): 7796
  Total vector size (bp): 8730
  Vector type: Mammalian Expression
Growth in bacteria
  Bacterial resistance: Ampicillin, 100 μg/mL
  Growth temperature: 30°C
  Growth strain: NEB Stable
  Copy number: High Copy
Gene/Insert
  Gene/Insert name: PA-Rac-1 (alt names: Photoactivatable Rac1; LOV(Leu404-Leu546)-(L514K-L531K)-Rac1(Ile4)-Q61L/E91H/N92H)
  Species: H. sapiens (human); Avena sativa (oat)
  Insert size (bp): 1005
  Mutation: Rac1 starts at I4 and contains mutations Q61L, E91H and N92H (results in the photoactivatable analogue of Rac1). L514K, L531K mutations in LOV domain reduce background activation.
  GenBank ID: AB451363
  Entrez Gene: RAC1 (a.k.a. MIG5, MRD48, Rac-1, TC-25, p21-Rac1)
  Promoter: 3xMnx1
  Tag / fusion protein: Fused with mCherry (N terminal on backbone); 6X His (N terminal on backbone)
  Cloning method: Gateway Cloning
  Sequencing primers: 5′ GTTTGTACAAAAAAGCAGGC; 3′ CCACTTTGTACAAGAAAGCTGGGT
Resource information
  A portion of this plasmid was derived from a plasmid made by: Addgene 22027
Terms and licenses: Academic/Nonprofit Terms; Industry Terms: Not Available to Industry
How to cite: pDestTol2CG2-mnx1:mCherry-PA-Rac1 was a gift from Paola Arlotta (Addgene plasmid # 169044 ; http://n2t.net/addgene:169044 ; RRID:Addgene_169044)
